>Addgene plasmid #41174 | UAS-sulfateless | addgene partial sequence | sequence record 56954 | SV40pA-R 5'-GAAATTTGTGATGCTATTGC-3'
ACAACAACAATTGCATTCATTTTATGTTTCAGGTTCAGGGGGAGGTGTGGGAGGTTTTTTAAAGCAAGTA
AAACCTCTACAAATGTGGTATGGCTGATTATGATCTCTAGTCAAGGCACTATACATCAAATATTTTTCCA
TAATTTTCTTGTATAGCAGTGCAGCTTTTTCCTTTGTGGTGTAAATAGCAAAGCAAGCAAGAGTTCTATT
ACTAAACACAGCATGACTCAAAAAACTTAGCAATTCTGAAGGAAAGTCCTTGGGGTCTTCTACCTTTCTC
TTCTTTTTTGGAGGAGTAGAATGTTGAGAGTCAGCAGTAGCCTCATCATCACTAGATGGCATTTCTTCTG
AGCAAAACAGGTTTTCCTCATTAAAGGCATTCCACCACTGCTCCCATTCATCAGTTCCATAGGTTGGAAT
CTAAAATACACAAACAATTAGAATCAGTAGTTTAACACATTATACACTTAAAAATTTTATATTTACCTTA
GAGCTTTAAATCTCTGTAGGTAGTTTGTCCAATTATGTCACACCACAGAAGTAAGGTTCCTTCACAAAGA
TCCTCTAGAGGTACCCTCGACGGTATCGATAAGCTTGCCAAAAGTGAAAACTGGAAACGAGTGTGATAGA
TTTTCCATCGCAATTCCGTCAAATTTTCATCCTGTCAGTTGTGACGCCGTCGTCGCTGAGCGCTCTCCGC
ATTTTCGGCTGCCACATGCAGCCAATGCAACTGTTTCCTGAGTTTTGCCCGCAATTTGCGATACTTAGTG
CCTCCTATGGAGCCGACACTACCTCCTCCACCTCCTCCACCAAA
