[The description below was written by a language model from this plasmid's Addgene catalogue record.]
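Description:
UAS-sulfateless is a Drosophila expression plasmid built on pUAST, the classic P-element transformation vector for GAL4/UAS-driven transgene expression in flies. The record classifies it as an insect expression vector with a backbone of roughly 8.9 kb before the insert is added. It is maintained in E. coli under ampicillin selection, and its copy number is listed as unknown. No feature table accompanies the entry, so backbone details can only be described from what is generally known of pUAST: an array of GAL4-binding UAS sites upstream of a minimal Hsp70 promoter, a multiple cloning site followed by an SV40 polyadenylation signal, and P-element ends flanking the cassette together with a mini-white eye-colour marker for identifying germline transformants. The recorded Hsp70 promoter and the Hsp70- and SV40 polyA-based sequencing primers are consistent with that layout.

The insert is sulfateless (sfl, CG8339) from Drosophila melanogaster, which encodes the fly heparan sulfate N-deacetylase/N-sulfotransferase (NDST), an enzyme required for modifying heparan sulfate chains on proteoglycans. It was inserted by restriction cloning, but the sites used are not recorded, nor are the insert size or any epitope tags. Because the basal Hsp70 promoter is largely silent without GAL4, sfl expression in transgenic flies depends on crossing to a GAL4 driver line, allowing tissue- or stage-specific overexpression or rescue of sfl mutants. The associated publication concerns the role of the glypican Dally and Frizzled 2 in Wingless signal transduction, which fits the use of this construct to test how heparan sulfate biosynthesis contributes to Wingless signalling.
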