Addgene plasmid #41174: UAS-sulfateless
Depositing lab: Norbert Perrimon. Depositing organization: Harvard Medical School. Publication: Dally cooperates with Drosophila Frizzled 2 to transduce Wingless signalling. Lin X, Perrimon N. Nature. 1999 Jul 15;400(6741):281-4. 10.1038/22343 PubMed 10421372.
Backbone
  Vector backbone: pUAST
  Backbone size w/o insert (bp): 8904
  Vector type: Insect Expression
Growth in bacteria
  Bacterial resistance: Ampicillin, 100 μg/mL
  Growth temperature: 37°C
  Growth strain: DH5alpha
  Copy number: Unknown
Gene/Insert
  Gene/Insert name: sulfateless (alt name: sfl)
  Species: D. melanogaster (fly)
  Entrez Gene: sfl (a.k.a. Dmel_CG8339, CG8339, CT24567, Dmel\CG8339, NDST, Ndst, SFL, Sfl, dw, l(3)03844, lincRNA.S4253)
  Promoter: Hsp70
  Cloning method: Restriction Enzyme; 5′ cloning site unknown (unknown if destroyed); 3′ cloning site unknown (unknown if destroyed)
  Sequencing primers: 5′ pCasper-hs; 3′ SV40pA-R
Terms and licenses: Academic/Nonprofit Terms; Industry Terms: Not Available to Industry
How to cite: UAS-sulfateless was a gift from Norbert Perrimon (Addgene plasmid # 41174 ; http://n2t.net/addgene:41174 ; RRID:Addgene_41174)
